Addgene plasmid #43552: III-CATC
Depositing lab: Chad Cowan & Kiran Musunuru. Depositing organization: Harvard University. Publication: A TALEN Genome-Editing System for Generating Human Stem Cell-Based Disease Models. Ding Q, Lee YK, Schaefer EA, Peters DT, Veres A, Kim K, Kuperwasser N, Motola DL, Meissner TB, Hendriks WT, Trevisan M, Gupta RM, Moisan A, Banks E, Friesen M, Schinzel RT, Xia F, Tang A, Xia Y, Figueroa E, Wann A, Ahfeldt T, Daheron L, Zhang F, Rubin LL, Peng LF, Chung RT, Musunuru K, Cowan CA. Cell Stem Cell. 2012 Dec 12. pii: S1934-5909(12)00645-5. doi: 10.1016/j.stem.2012.11.011. PubMed 23246482.
Backbone
  Vector backbone: pCRII-TOPO
  Backbone manufacturer: Invitrogen
  Backbone size w/o insert (bp): 3973
  Vector type: Bacterial Cloning
Growth in bacteria
  Bacterial resistance: Ampicillin and Kanamycin, 100 & 50 μg/mL
  Growth temperature: 37°C
  Growth strain: Top10
  Copy number: High Copy
Gene/Insert
  Gene/Insert name: III-CATC
  Species: Synthetic
  Insert size (bp): 426
  Cloning method: TOPO Cloning
  Sequencing primers: 5′ T7; 3′ M13-rev
Terms and licenses: Academic/Nonprofit Terms; Industry Terms: Not Available to Industry
How to cite: III-CATC was a gift from Chad Cowan & Kiran Musunuru (Addgene plasmid # 43552 ; http://n2t.net/addgene:43552 ; RRID:Addgene_43552)
