[The description below was written by a language model from this plasmid's Addgene catalogue record.]
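Description:
III-CATC is a bacterial cloning plasmid built on the commercial pCRII-TOPO backbone (about 4.0 kb without insert), into which a 426 bp synthetic fragment was introduced by TOPO cloning. It is a high-copy plasmid maintained in E. coli and carries both ampicillin and kanamycin resistance, as is standard for this backbone, so either or both drugs can be used for selection. The insert is flanked by T7 and M13 reverse priming sites, which are listed as the sequencing primers for verifying it. No feature table is available, so the exact positions and orientation of the insert and backbone elements are not documented here.

The record describes the insert only by its name and as synthetic, and it does not spell out what the fragment encodes. The plasmid comes from a TALEN genome-editing system developed for generating human stem cell-based disease models, and the name is consistent with a library component for modular TALE array assembly. On that reading, "CATC" would denote a four-nucleotide target specificity and "III" a position within the array. A 426 bp insert also fits roughly four TALE repeats of about 34 amino acids each. This interpretation is an inference from the name, size and associated system, not something stated in the record. There is no promoter or expression context recorded for the insert, so the plasmid is best regarded as a storage and source vector for a DNA building block, not as an expression construct. The fragment would presumably be excised or amplified and joined with other modules into a full-length TALEN vector.
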