>Addgene plasmid #43552 | III-CATC | depositor partial sequence | sequence record 58817 | III-CATC sequence 426 bps
CGTCTCGGCTCACCCCAGAGCAGGTCGTGGCGATCGCAAGCCACGACGGAGGAAAGCAAGCCTTGGAAAC
AGTACAGAGGCTGTTGCCTGTGCTGTGCCAAGCGCACGGACTCACCCCAGAGCAGGTCGTGGCAATCGCC
TCCAACATTGGCGGGAAACAGGCACTCGAGACTGTCCAGCGCCTGCTTCCCGTGCTGTGCCAAGCGCACG
GCCTCACCCCAGAGCAGGTCGTGGCCATTGCCTCGAATGGAGGGGGCAAACAGGCGTTGGAAACCGTACA
ACGATTGCTGCCGGTGCTGTGCCAAGCGCACGGATTAACCCCAGAGCAGGTCGTGGCGATCGCAAGCCAC
GACGGAGGAAAGCAAGCCTTGGAAACAGTACAGAGGCTGTTGCCTGTGCTGTGCCAAGCGCACGGACTCA
GAGACG
