>Addgene plasmid #43552 | III-CATC | addgene partial sequence | sequence record 61593 | M13-F20 5'-TGTAAAACGACGGCCAGT-3'
AGGGCGAATTGGGCCCTCTAGATGCATGCTCGAGCGGCCGCCAGTGTGATGGATATCTGCAGAATTCGCC
CTTCTTTCCTGTGCCCACGTCTCTGAGTCCGTGCGCTTGGCACAGCACAGGCAACAGCCTCTGTACTGTT
TCCAAGGCTTGCTTTCCTCCGTCGTGGCTTGCGATCGCCACGACCTGCTCTGGGGTTAATCCGTGCGCTT
GGCACAGCACCGGCAGCAATCGTTGTACGGTTTCCAACGCCTGTTTGCCCCCTCCATTCGAGGCAATGGC
CACGACCTGCTCTGGGGTGAGGCCGTGCGCTTGGCACAGCACGGGAAGCAGGCGCTGGACAGTCTCGAGT
GCCTGTTTCCCGCCAATGTTGGAGGCGATTGCCACGACCTGCTCTGGGGTGAGTCCGTGCGCTTGGCACA
GCACAGGCAACAGCCTCTGTACTGTTTCCAAGGCTTGCTTTCCTCCGTCGTGGCTTGCGATCGCCACGAC
CTGCTCTGGGGTGAGCCGAGACGCGCTAGGACGAAGGGCGAATTCCAGCACACTGGCGGCCGTTACTAGT
GGATCCGAGCTCGGTACCAAGCTTGATGCATAGCTTGAGTATTCTATAGTGTCACCTAAATAGCTTGGCG
TAATCATGGTCATAGCTGTTTCCTGTGTGAAATTGTTATCCGCTCACAATTCCACACAACATACGAGCCG
GAAGCATAAAGTGTAAAGCCTGGGGTGCCTAATGAGTGAGCTAACTCACATTAATTGCGTTGCGCTCACT
GCCCGCTTTCCAGTCGGGAAACCTGTCGTGCCAGCTGCATTAATGAATCGGCCAACGCGCGGGGAGAGGC
GGTTTGCGTATTGGGCGCTCTTCCGCTTCCTCGCTCACTGACTCGCTGCGCTCGGTCTCGTGGCACGACA
